Addgene plasmid #86776: pEGFP×3-N1
Purpose: (Empty Backbone) A mammalian expression vector with triple EGFP at C-terminus.
Depositing lab: Lei Lu. Depositing organization: Nanyang Technological University (NTU). Publication: A ternary complex comprising transportin1, Rab8 and the ciliary targeting signal directs proteins to ciliary membranes. Madugula V, Lu L. J Cell Sci. 2016 Oct 15;129(20):3922-3934. Epub 2016 Sep 15. 10.1242/jcs.194019 PubMed 27633000.
Backbone
  Vector backbone: pEGFP-N1
  Backbone manufacturer: Clontech
  Backbone size (bp): 6155
  Vector type: Mammalian Expression
  Promoter: CMV
  Selectable markers: Neomycin (select with G418)
Growth in bacteria
  Bacterial resistance: Kanamycin, 50 μg/mL
  Growth temperature: 37°C
  Growth strain: DH5alpha
  Copy number: High Copy
Gene/Insert
  Cloning method: Restriction Enzyme
  Sequencing primers: 5′ CMV-F
Terms and licenses: Academic/Nonprofit Terms; Industry Terms: Not Available to Industry
How to cite: pEGFP×3-N1 was a gift from Lei Lu (Addgene plasmid # 86776 ; http://n2t.net/addgene:86776 ; RRID:Addgene_86776)
