[The description below was written by a language model from this plasmid's Addgene catalogue record and pLannotate feature annotations shown in this document.]
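Description:
pEGFP×3-N1 is an empty mammalian expression backbone of 6,155 bp derived from Clontech's pEGFP-N1. It is designed to fuse a protein of interest to three tandem copies of EGFP at its C-terminus. Transcription is driven by the human cytomegalovirus immediate early enhancer and promoter, which sit just upstream of a short multiple cloning site (annotated as a fragment of the original polylinker). Three EGFP coding sequences follow head to tail, separated by short linkers, and the unit ends with the SV40 polyadenylation signal. A gene cloned by restriction enzymes into the polylinker, in frame and without a stop codon, would therefore be expressed as a triple-EGFP fusion. Such a fusion carries more fluorophores per molecule than a single-EGFP tag, which helps when visualising low-abundance or weakly expressed proteins.

The rest of the plasmid keeps the standard pEGFP-N1 architecture. A single NeoR/KanR (aminoglycoside phosphotransferase) gene lies downstream of both a bacterial bla-type promoter and the SV40 enhancer/early promoter, and it is terminated by the HSV thymidine kinase poly(A) signal. It gives kanamycin resistance in E. coli and G418 resistance for selecting stably transfected mammalian cells. A high-copy ColE1/pUC-type origin supports propagation in bacteria, and an f1 origin allows single-stranded DNA production. The short large T antigen, ble and bGH poly(A) fragments in the annotation are probably sequence-similarity hits to residual backbone sequence rather than functional elements. The associated publication concerns the targeting of proteins to ciliary membranes, which suggests use in live or fixed-cell localisation imaging, although the record lists the vector simply as an empty backbone.
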