Features (pLannotate 1.2.2; 16 found; start..end, strand, type, name):
     61..364     +  enhancer       CMV enhancer: human cytomegalovirus immediate early enhancer
    365..568     +  promoter       CMV promoter: human cytomegalovirus (CMV) immediate early promoter
    591..634     +  misc_feature   MCS (fragment): multiple cloning site
    637..1353    +  CDS            EGFP: EGFP is a basic (constitutively fluorescent) green fluorescent protein published in 1996, derived from Aequorea victoria. It is reported to be a rapidly-maturing weak dimer with moderate acid sensitivity.
   1363..2079    +  CDS            EGFP: EGFP is a basic (constitutively fluorescent) green fluorescent protein published in 1996, derived from Aequorea victoria. It is reported to be a rapidly-maturing weak dimer with moderate acid sensitivity.
   2101..2820    +  CDS            EGFP: the original enhanced GFP (Yang et al., 1996) mammalian codon-optimized
   2837..2920    +  CDS            large T antigen (fragment): large T antigen from SV40 (simian virus 40)
   2943..3064    +  polyA_signal   SV40 poly(A) signal: SV40 polyadenylation signal
   3098..3526    -  rep_origin     f1 ori (sequence partly withheld): f1 bacteriophage origin of replication; arrow indicates direction of (+) strand synthesis
   3553..3657    +  promoter       AmpR promoter: bla
   3659..4016    +  promoter       SV40 promoter: SV40 enhancer and early promoter
   4051..4845    +  CDS            NeoR/KanR: aminoglycoside phosphotransferase from Tn5; aph(3')-II (or nptII); confers resistance to neomycin, kanamycin, and G418 (Geneticin®)
   4866..5018    +  CDS            ble (fragment): BLE_KLEPN - Experimental evidence at protein level: Swiss-Prot protein existence level 1. Binding protein with a strong affinity to the bleomycin family of antibiotics. Binds to CL990; an antimitotic-antibiotic compound. From Klebsiella pneumoniae.
   5077..5124    +  polyA_signal   HSV TK poly(A) signal: herpes simplex virus thymidine kinase polyadenylation signal (Cole and Stacy, 1985)
   5215..5231    -  polyA_signal   bGH poly(A) signal (fragment): bovine growth hormone polyadenylation signal
   5453..6041    +  rep_origin     ori: high-copy-number ColE1/pMB1/pBR322/pUC origin of replication
>Addgene plasmid #86776 | pEGFP×3-N1 | depositor full sequence | sequence record 169162 | pEGFP×3-N1 sequence 6155 bps
TAGTTATTAATAGTAATCAATTACGGGGTCATTAGTTCATAGCCCATATATGGAGTTCCGCGTTACATAA
CTTACGGTAAATGGCCCGCCTGGCTGACCGCCCAACGACCCCCGCCCATTGACGTCAATAATGACGTATG
TTCCCATAGTAACGCCAATAGGGACTTTCCATTGACGTCAATGGGTGGAGTATTTACGGTAAACTGCCCA
CTTGGCAGTACATCAAGTGTATCATATGCCAAGTACGCCCCCTATTGACGTCAATGACGGTAAATGGCCC
GCCTGGCATTATGCCCAGTACATGACCTTATGGGACTTTCCTACTTGGCAGTACATCTACGTATTAGTCA
TCGCTATTACCATGGTGATGCGGTTTTGGCAGTACATCAATGGGCGTGGATAGCGGTTTGACTCACGGGG
ATTTCCAAGTCTCCACCCCATTGACGTCAATGGGAGTTTGTTTTGGCACCAAAATCAACGGGACTTTCCA
AAATGTCGTAACAACTCCGCCCCATTGACGCAAATGGGCGGTAGGCGTGTACGGTGGGAGGTCTATATAA
GCAGAGCTGGTTTAGTGAACCGTCAGATCCGCTAGCGCTACCGGACTCAGATCTCGAGCTCAAGCTTCGA
ATTCAGATGGTGAGCAAGGGCGAGGAGCTGTTCACCGGGGTGGTGCCCATCCTGGTCGAGCTGGACGGCG
ACGTAAACGGCCACAAGTTCAGCGTGTCCGGCGAGGGCGAGGGCGATGCCACCTACGGCAAGCTGACCCT
GAAGTTCATCTGCACCACCGGCAAGCTGCCCGTGCCCTGGCCCACCCTCGTGACCACCCTGACCTACGGC
GTGCAGTGCTTCAGCCGCTACCCCGACCACATGAAGCAGCACGACTTCTTCAAGTCCGCCATGCCCGAAG
GCTACGTCCAGGAGCGCACCATCTTCTTCAAGGACGACGGCAACTACAAGACCCGCGCCGAGGTGAAGTT
CGAGGGCGACACCCTGGTGAACCGCATCGAGCTGAAGGGCATCGACTTCAAGGAGGACGGCAACATCCTG
GGGCACAAGCTGGAGTACAACTACAACAGCCACAACGTCTATATCATGGCCGACAAGCAGAAGAACGGCA
TCAAGGTGAACTTCAAGATCCGCCACAACATCGAGGACGGCAGCGTGCAGCTCGCCGACCACTACCAGCA
GAACACCCCCATCGGCGACGGCCCCGTGCTGCTGCCCGACAACCACTACCTGAGCACCCAGTCCGCCCTG
AGCAAAGACCCCAACGAGAAGCGCGATCACATGGTCCTGCTGGAGTTCGTGACCGCCGCCGGGATCACTC
TCGGCATGGACGAGCTGTACAAGCAGTCGACGATGGTGAGCAAGGGCGAGGAGCTGTTCACCGGGGTGGT
GCCCATCCTGGTCGAGCTGGACGGCGACGTAAACGGCCACAAGTTCAGCGTGTCCGGCGAGGGCGAGGGC
GATGCCACCTACGGCAAGCTGACCCTGAAGTTCATCTGCACCACCGGCAAGCTGCCCGTGCCCTGGCCCA
CCCTCGTGACCACCCTGACCTACGGCGTGCAGTGCTTCAGCCGCTACCCCGACCACATGAAGCAGCACGA
CTTCTTCAAGTCCGCCATGCCCGAAGGCTACGTCCAGGAGCGCACCATCTTCTTCAAGGACGACGGCAAC
TACAAGACCCGCGCCGAGGTGAAGTTCGAGGGCGACACCCTGGTGAACCGCATCGAGCTGAAGGGCATCG
ACTTCAAGGAGGACGGCAACATCCTGGGGCACAAGCTGGAGTACAACTACAACAGCCACAACGTCTATAT
CATGGCCGACAAGCAGAAGAACGGCATCAAGGTGAACTTCAAGATCCGCCACAACATCGAGGACGGCAGC
GTGCAGCTCGCCGACCACTACCAGCAGAACACCCCCATCGGCGACGGCCCCGTGCTGCTGCCCGACAACC
ACTACCTGAGCACCCAGTCCGCCCTGAGCAAAGACCCCAACGAGAAGCGCGATCACATGGTCCTGCTGGA
GTTCGTGACCGCCGCCGGGATCACTCTCGGCATGGACGAGCTGTACAAGCAGGATCCACCGGTCGCCACC
ATGGTGAGCAAGGGCGAGGAGCTGTTCACCGGGGTGGTGCCCATCCTGGTCGAGCTGGACGGCGACGTAA
ACGGCCACAAGTTCAGCGTGTCCGGCGAGGGCGAGGGCGATGCCACCTACGGCAAGCTGACCCTGAAGTT
CATCTGCACCACCGGCAAGCTGCCCGTGCCCTGGCCCACCCTCGTGACCACCCTGACCTACGGCGTGCAG
TGCTTCAGCCGCTACCCCGACCACATGAAGCAGCACGACTTCTTCAAGTCCGCCATGCCCGAAGGCTACG
TCCAGGAGCGCACCATCTTCTTCAAGGACGACGGCAACTACAAGACCCGCGCCGAGGTGAAGTTCGAGGG
CGACACCCTGGTGAACCGCATCGAGCTGAAGGGCATCGACTTCAAGGAGGACGGCAACATCCTGGGGCAC
AAGCTGGAGTACAACTACAACAGCCACAACGTCTATATCATGGCCGACAAGCAGAAGAACGGCATCAAGG
TGAACTTCAAGATCCGCCACAACATCGAGGACGGCAGCGTGCAGCTCGCCGACCACTACCAGCAGAACAC
CCCCATCGGCGACGGCCCCGTGCTGCTGCCCGACAACCACTACCTGAGCACCCAGTCCGCCCTGAGCAAA
GACCCCAACGAGAAGCGCGATCACATGGTCCTGCTGGAGTTCGTGACCGCCGCCGGGATCACTCTCGGCA
TGGACGAGCTGTACAAGTAAAGCGGCCGCGACTCTAGATCATAATCAGCCATACCACATTTGTAGAGGTT
TTACTTGCTTTAAAAAACCTCCCACACCTCCCCCTGAACCTGAAACATAAAATGAATGCAATTGTTGTTG
TTAACTTGTTTATTGCAGCTTATAATGGTTACAAATAAAGCAATAGCATCACAAATTTCACAAATAAAGC
ATTTTTTTCACTGCATTCTAGTTGTGGTTTGTCCAAACTCATCAATGTATCTTAAGGCGTAAATTGTAAG
CGTTAATATTTTGTTAAAATTCGCGTTAAATTTTTGTTAAATCAGCTCATTTTTTAACCAATAGGCCGAA
ATCGGCAAAATCCCTTATAAATCAAAAGAATAGACCGAGATAGGGT
[37 nt withheld, positions 3197-3233]
AAAGAACGTGGACTCCAACGTCAAAGG
[49 nt withheld, positions 3261-3309]
T
[91 nt withheld, positions 3311-3401]
G
[124 nt withheld, positions 3403-3526]
CAGGTGGCACTTTTCGGGGAAATGTGCGCGGAACCCCTATTTGTTTATTTTTCTAAATACATTCAAATAT
GTATCCGCTCATGAGACAATAACCCTGATAAATGCTTCAATAATATTGAAAAAGGAAGAGTCCTGAGGCG
GAAAGAACCAGCTGTGGAATGTGTGTCAGTTAGGGTGTGGAAAGTCCCCAGGCTCCCCAGCAGGCAGAAG
TATGCAAAGCATGCATCTCAATTAGTCAGCAACCAGGTGTGGAAAGTCCCCAGGCTCCCCAGCAGGCAGA
AGTATGCAAAGCATGCATCTCAATTAGTCAGCAACCATAGTCCCGCCCCTAACTCCGCCCATCCCGCCCC
TAACTCCGCCCAGTTCCGCCCATTCTCCGCCCCATGGCTGACTAATTTTTTTTATTTATGCAGAGGCCGA
GGCCGCCTCGGCCTCTGAGCTATTCCAGAAGTAGTGAGGAGGCTTTTTTGGAGGCCTAGGCTTTTGCAAA
GATCGATCAAGAGACAGGATGAGGATCGTTTCGCATGATTGAACAAGATGGATTGCACGCAGGTTCTCCG
GCCGCTTGGGTGGAGAGGCTATTCGGCTATGACTGGGCACAACAGACAATCGGCTGCTCTGATGCCGCCG
TGTTCCGGCTGTCAGCGCAGGGGCGCCCGGTTCTTTTTGTCAAGACCGACCTGTCCGGTGCCCTGAATGA
ACTGCAAGACGAGGCAGCGCGGCTATCGTGGCTGGCCACGACGGGCGTTCCTTGCGCAGCTGTGCTCGAC
GTTGTCACTGAAGCGGGAAGGGACTGGCTGCTATTGGGCGAAGTGCCGGGGCAGGATCTCCTGTCATCTC
ACCTTGCTCCTGCCGAGAAAGTATCCATCATGGCTGATGCAATGCGGCGGCTGCATACGCTTGATCCGGC
TACCTGCCCATTCGACCACCAAGCGAAACATCGCATCGAGCGAGCACGTACTCGGATGGAAGCCGGTCTT
GTCGATCAGGATGATCTGGACGAAGAGCATCAGGGGCTCGCGCCAGCCGAACTGTTCGCCAGGCTCAAGG
CGAGCATGCCCGACGGCGAGGATCTCGTCGTGACCCATGGCGATGCCTGCTTGCCGAATATCATGGTGGA
AAATGGCCGCTTTTCTGGATTCATCGACTGTGGCCGGCTGGGTGTGGCGGACCGCTATCAGGACATAGCG
TTGGCTACCCGTGATATTGCTGAAGAGCTTGGCGGCGAATGGGCTGACCGCTTCCTCGTGCTTTACGGTA
TCGCCGCTCCCGATTCGCAGCGCATCGCCTTCTATCGCCTTCTTGACGAGTTCTTCTGAGCGGGACTCTG
GGGTTCGAAATGACCGACCAAGCGACGCCCAACCTGCCATCACGAGATTTCGATTCCACCGCCGCCTTCT
ATGAAAGGTTGGGCTTCGGAATCGTTTTCCGGGACGCCGGCTGGATGATCCTCCAGCGCGGGGATCTCAT
GCTGGAGTTCTTCGCCCACCCTAGGGGGAGGCTAACTGAAACACGGAAGGAGACAATACCGGAAGGAACC
CGCGCTATGACGGCAATAAAAAGACAGAATAAAACGCACGGTGTTGGGTCGTTTGTTCATAAACGCGGGG
TTCGGTCCCAGGGCTGGCACTCTGTCGATACCCCACCGAGACCCCATTGGGGCCAATACGCCCGCGTTTC
TTCCTTTTCCCCACCCCACCCCCCAAGTTCGGGTGAAGGCCCAGGGCTCGCAGCCAACGTCGGGGCGGCA
GGCCCTGCCATAGCCTCAGGTTACTCATATATACTTTAGATTGATTTAAAACTTCATTTTTAATTTAAAA
GGATCTAGGTGAAGATCCTTTTTGATAATCTCATGACCAAAATCCCTTAACGTGAGTTTTCGTTCCACTG
AGCGTCAGACCCCGTAGAAAAGATCAAAGGATCTTCTTGAGATCCTTTTTTTCTGCGCGTAATCTGCTGC
TTGCAAACAAAAAAACCACCGCTACCAGCGGTGGTTTGTTTGCCGGATCAAGAGCTACCAACTCTTTTTC
CGAAGGTAACTGGCTTCAGCAGAGCGCAGATACCAAATACTGTCCTTCTAGTGTAGCCGTAGTTAGGCCA
CCACTTCAAGAACTCTGTAGCACCGCCTACATACCTCGCTCTGCTAATCCTGTTACCAGTGGCTGCTGCC
AGTGGCGATAAGTCGTGTCTTACCGGGTTGGACTCAAGACGATAGTTACCGGATAAGGCGCAGCGGTCGG
GCTGAACGGGGGGTTCGTGCACACAGCCCAGCTTGGAGCGAACGACCTACACCGAACTGAGATACCTACA
GCGTGAGCTATGAGAAAGCGCCACGCTTCCCGAAGGGAGAAAGGCGGACAGGTATCCGGTAAGCGGCAGG
GTCGGAACAGGAGAGCGCACGAGGGAGCTTCCAGGGGGAAACGCCTGGTATCTTTATAGTCCTGTCGGGT
TTCGCCACCTCTGACTTGAGCGTCGATTTTTGTGATGCTCGTCAGGGGGGCGGAGCCTATGGAAAAACGC
CAGCAACGCGGCCTTTTTACGGTTCCTGGCCTTTTGCTGGCCTTTTGCTCACATGTTCTTTCCTGCGTTA
TCCCCTGATTCTGTGGATAACCGTATTACCGCCATGCAT
