Features (pLannotate 1.2.2; 16 found; start..end, strand, type, name):
     61..364     +  enhancer       CMV enhancer: human cytomegalovirus immediate early enhancer
    365..568     +  promoter       CMV promoter: human cytomegalovirus (CMV) immediate early promoter
    591..634     +  misc_feature   MCS (fragment): multiple cloning site
    637..1353    +  CDS            EGFP: EGFP is a basic (constitutively fluorescent) green fluorescent protein published in 1996, derived from Aequorea victoria. It is reported to be a rapidly-maturing weak dimer with moderate acid sensitivity.
   1363..2079    +  CDS            EGFP: EGFP is a basic (constitutively fluorescent) green fluorescent protein published in 1996, derived from Aequorea victoria. It is reported to be a rapidly-maturing weak dimer with moderate acid sensitivity.
   2101..2820    +  CDS            EGFP: the original enhanced GFP (Yang et al., 1996) mammalian codon-optimized
   2837..2920    +  CDS            large T antigen (fragment): large T antigen from SV40 (simian virus 40)
   2943..3064    +  polyA_signal   SV40 poly(A) signal: SV40 polyadenylation signal
   3098..3526    -  rep_origin     f1 ori (sequence partly withheld): f1 bacteriophage origin of replication; arrow indicates direction of (+) strand synthesis
   3553..3657    +  promoter       AmpR promoter: bla
   3659..4016    +  promoter       SV40 promoter: SV40 enhancer and early promoter
   4051..4845    +  CDS            NeoR/KanR: aminoglycoside phosphotransferase from Tn5; aph(3')-II (or nptII); confers resistance to neomycin, kanamycin, and G418 (Geneticin®)
   4866..5018    +  CDS            ble (fragment): BLE_KLEPN - Experimental evidence at protein level: Swiss-Prot protein existence level 1. Binding protein with a strong affinity to the bleomycin family of antibiotics. Binds to CL990; an antimitotic-antibiotic compound. From Klebsiella pneumoniae.
   5077..5124    +  polyA_signal   HSV TK poly(A) signal: herpes simplex virus thymidine kinase polyadenylation signal (Cole and Stacy, 1985)
   5215..5231    -  polyA_signal   bGH poly(A) signal (fragment): bovine growth hormone polyadenylation signal
   5453..6041    +  rep_origin     ori: high-copy-number ColE1/pMB1/pBR322/pUC origin of replication
>Addgene plasmid #86776 | pEGFP×3-N1 | addgene full sequence | sequence record 178058 | Addgene NGS Result
TAGTTATTAATAGTAATCAATTACGGGGTCATTAGTTCATAGCCCATATATGGAGTTCCGCGTTACATAA
CTTACGGTAAATGGCCCGCCTGGCTGACCGCCCAACGACCCCCGCCCATTGACGTCAATAATGACGTATG
TTCCCATAGTAACGCCAATAGGGACTTTCCATTGACGTCAATGGGTGGAGTATTTACGGTAAACTGCCCA
CTTGGCAGTACATCAAGTGTATCATATGCCAAGTACGCCCCCTATTGACGTCAATGACGGTAAATGGCCC
GCCTGGCATTATGCCCAGTACATGACCTTATGGGACTTTCCTACTTGGCAGTACATCTACGTATTAGTCA
TCGCTATTACCATGGTGATGCGGTTTTGGCAGTACATCAATGGGCGTGGATAGCGGTTTGACTCACGGGG
ATTTCCAAGTCTCCACCCCATTGACGTCAATGGGAGTTTGTTTTGGCACCAAAATCAACGGGACTTTCCA
AAATGTCGTAACAACTCCGCCCCATTGACGCAAATGGGCGGTAGGCGTGTACGGTGGGAGGTCTATATAA
GCAGAGCTGGTTTAGTGAACCGTCAGATCCGCTAGCGCTACCGGACTCAGATCTCGAGCTCAAGCTTCGA
ATTCAGATGGTGAGCAAGGGCGAGGAGCTGTTCACCGGGGTGGTGCCCATCCTGGTCGAGCTGGACGGCG
ACGTAAACGGCCACAAGTTCAGCGTGTCCGGCGAGGGCGAGGGCGATGCCACCTACGGCAAGCTGACCCT
GAAGTTCATCTGCACCACCGGCAAGCTGCCCGTGCCCTGGCCCACCCTCGTGACCACCCTGACCTACGGC
GTGCAGTGCTTCAGCCGCTACCCCGACCACATGAAGCAGCACGACTTCTTCAAGTCCGCCATGCCCGAAG
GCTACGTCCAGGAGCGCACCATCTTCTTCAAGGACGACGGCAACTACAAGACCCGCGCCGAGGTGAAGTT
CGAGGGCGACACCCTGGTGAACCGCATCGAGCTGAAGGGCATCGACTTCAAGGAGGACGGCAACATCCTG
GGGCACAAGCTGGAGTACAACTACAACAGCCACAACGTCTATATCATGGCCGACAAGCAGAAGAACGGCA
TCAAGGTGAACTTCAAGATCCGCCACAACATCGAGGACGGCAGCGTGCAGCTCGCCGACCACTACCAGCA
GAACACCCCCATCGGCGACGGCCCCGTGCTGCTGCCCGACAACCACTACCTGAGCACCCAGTCCGCCCTG
AGCAAAGACCCCAACGAGAAGCGCGATCACATGGTCCTGCTGGAGTTCGTGACCGCCGCCGGGATCACTC
TCGGCATGGACGAGCTGTACAAGCAGTCGACGATGGTGAGCAAGGGCGAGGAGCTGTTCACCGGGGTGGT
GCCCATCCTGGTCGAGCTGGACGGCGACGTAAACGGCCACAAGTTCAGCGTGTCCGGCGAGGGCGAGGGC
GATGCCACCTACGGCAAGCTGACCCTGAAGTTCATCTGCACCACCGGCAAGCTGCCCGTGCCCTGGCCCA
CCCTCGTGACCACCCTGACCTACGGCGTGCAGTGCTTCAGCCGCTACCCCGACCACATGAAGCAGCACGA
CTTCTTCAAGTCCGCCATGCCCGAAGGCTACGTCCAGGAGCGCACCATCTTCTTCAAGGACGACGGCAAC
TACAAGACCCGCGCCGAGGTGAAGTTCGAGGGCGACACCCTGGTGAACCGCATCGAGCTGAAGGGCATCG
ACTTCAAGGAGGACGGCAACATCCTGGGGCACAAGCTGGAGTACAACTACAACAGCCACAACGTCTATAT
CATGGCCGACAAGCAGAAGAACGGCATCAAGGTGAACTTCAAGATCCGCCACAACATCGAGGACGGCAGC
GTGCAGCTCGCCGACCACTACCAGCAGAACACCCCCATCGGCGACGGCCCCGTGCTGCTGCCCGACAACC
ACTACCTGAGCACCCAGTCCGCCCTGAGCAAAGACCCCAACGAGAAGCGCGATCACATGGTCCTGCTGGA
GTTCGTGACCGCCGCCGGGATCACTCTCGGCATGGACGAGCTGTACAAGCAGGATCCACCGGTCGCCACC
ATGGTGAGCAAGGGCGAGGAGCTGTTCACCGGGGTGGTGCCCATCCTGGTCGAGCTGGACGGCGACGTAA
ACGGCCACAAGTTCAGCGTGTCCGGCGAGGGCGAGGGCGATGCCACCTACGGCAAGCTGACCCTGAAGTT
CATCTGCACCACCGGCAAGCTGCCCGTGCCCTGGCCCACCCTCGTGACCACCCTGACCTACGGCGTGCAG
TGCTTCAGCCGCTACCCCGACCACATGAAGCAGCACGACTTCTTCAAGTCCGCCATGCCCGAAGGCTACG
TCCAGGAGCGCACCATCTTCTTCAAGGACGACGGCAACTACAAGACCCGCGCCGAGGTGAAGTTCGAGGG
CGACACCCTGGTGAACCGCATCGAGCTGAAGGGCATCGACTTCAAGGAGGACGGCAACATCCTGGGGCAC
AAGCTGGAGTACAACTACAACAGCCACAACGTCTATATCATGGCCGACAAGCAGAAGAACGGCATCAAGG
TGAACTTCAAGATCCGCCACAACATCGAGGACGGCAGCGTGCAGCTCGCCGACCACTACCAGCAGAACAC
CCCCATCGGCGACGGCCCCGTGCTGCTGCCCGACAACCACTACCTGAGCACCCAGTCCGCCCTGAGCAAA
GACCCCAACGAGAAGCGCGATCACATGGTCCTGCTGGAGTTCGTGACCGCCGCCGGGATCACTCTCGGCA
TGGACGAGCTGTACAAGTAAAGCGGCCGCGACTCTAGATCATAATCAGCCATACCACATTTGTAGAGGTT
TTACTTGCTTTAAAAAACCTCCCACACCTCCCCCTGAACCTGAAACATAAAATGAATGCAATTGTTGTTG
TTAACTTGTTTATTGCAGCTTATAATGGTTACAAATAAAGCAATAGCATCACAAATTTCACAAATAAAGC
ATTTTTTTCACTGCATTCTAGTTGTGGTTTGTCCAAACTCATCAATGTATCTTAAGGCGTAAATTGTAAG
CGTTAATATTTTGTTAAAATTCGCGTTAAATTTTTGTTAAATCAGCTCATTTTTTAACCAATAGGCCGAA
ATCGGCAAAATCCCTTATAAATCAAAAGAATAGACCGAGATAGGGT
[37 nt withheld, positions 3197-3233]
AAAGAACGTGGACTCCAACGTCAAAGG
[49 nt withheld, positions 3261-3309]
T
[91 nt withheld, positions 3311-3401]
G
[124 nt withheld, positions 3403-3526]
CAGGTGGCACTTTTCGGGGAAATGTGCGCGGAACCCCTATTTGTTTATTTTTCTAAATACATTCAAATAT
GTATCCGCTCATGAGACAATAACCCTGATAAATGCTTCAATAATATTGAAAAAGGAAGAGTCCTGAGGCG
GAAAGAACCAGCTGTGGAATGTGTGTCAGTTAGGGTGTGGAAAGTCCCCAGGCTCCCCAGCAGGCAGAAG
TATGCAAAGCATGCATCTCAATTAGTCAGCAACCAGGTGTGGAAAGTCCCCAGGCTCCCCAGCAGGCAGA
AGTATGCAAAGCATGCATCTCAATTAGTCAGCAACCATAGTCCCGCCCCTAACTCCGCCCATCCCGCCCC
TAACTCCGCCCAGTTCCGCCCATTCTCCGCCCCATGGCTGACTAATTTTTTTTATTTATGCAGAGGCCGA
GGCCGCCTCGGCCTCTGAGCTATTCCAGAAGTAGTGAGGAGGCTTTTTTGGAGGCCTAGGCTTTTGCAAA
GATCGATCAAGAGACAGGATGAGGATCGTTTCGCATGATTGAACAAGATGGATTGCACGCAGGTTCTCCG
GCCGCTTGGGTGGAGAGGCTATTCGGCTATGACTGGGCACAACAGACAATCGGCTGCTCTGATGCCGCCG
TGTTCCGGCTGTCAGCGCAGGGGCGCCCGGTTCTTTTTGTCAAGACCGACCTGTCCGGTGCCCTGAATGA
ACTGCAAGACGAGGCAGCGCGGCTATCGTGGCTGGCCACGACGGGCGTTCCTTGCGCAGCTGTGCTCGAC
GTTGTCACTGAAGCGGGAAGGGACTGGCTGCTATTGGGCGAAGTGCCGGGGCAGGATCTCCTGTCATCTC
ACCTTGCTCCTGCCGAGAAAGTATCCATCATGGCTGATGCAATGCGGCGGCTGCATACGCTTGATCCGGC
TACCTGCCCATTCGACCACCAAGCGAAACATCGCATCGAGCGAGCACGTACTCGGATGGAAGCCGGTCTT
GTCGATCAGGATGATCTGGACGAAGAGCATCAGGGGCTCGCGCCAGCCGAACTGTTCGCCAGGCTCAAGG
CGAGCATGCCCGACGGCGAGGATCTCGTCGTGACCCATGGCGATGCCTGCTTGCCGAATATCATGGTGGA
AAATGGCCGCTTTTCTGGATTCATCGACTGTGGCCGGCTGGGTGTGGCGGACCGCTATCAGGACATAGCG
TTGGCTACCCGTGATATTGCTGAAGAGCTTGGCGGCGAATGGGCTGACCGCTTCCTCGTGCTTTACGGTA
TCGCCGCTCCCGATTCGCAGCGCATCGCCTTCTATCGCCTTCTTGACGAGTTCTTCTGAGCGGGACTCTG
GGGTTCGAAATGACCGACCAAGCGACGCCCAACCTGCCATCACGAGATTTCGATTCCACCGCCGCCTTCT
ATGAAAGGTTGGGCTTCGGAATCGTTTTCCGGGACGCCGGCTGGATGATCCTCCAGCGCGGGGATCTCAT
GCTGGAGTTCTTCGCCCACCCTAGGGGGAGGCTAACTGAAACACGGAAGGAGACAATACCGGAAGGAACC
CGCGCTATGACGGCAATAAAAAGACAGAATAAAACGCACGGTGTTGGGTCGTTTGTTCATAAACGCGGGG
TTCGGTCCCAGGGCTGGCACTCTGTCGATACCCCACCGAGACCCCATTGGGGCCAATACGCCCGCGTTTC
TTCCTTTTCCCCACCCCACCCCCCAAGTTCGGGTGAAGGCCCAGGGCTCGCAGCCAACGTCGGGGCGGCA
GGCCCTGCCATAGCCTCAGGTTACTCATATATACTTTAGATTGATTTAAAACTTCATTTTTAATTTAAAA
GGATCTAGGTGAAGATCCTTTTTGATAATCTCATGACCAAAATCCCTTAACGTGAGTTTTCGTTCCACTG
AGCGTCAGACCCCGTAGAAAAGATCAAAGGATCTTCTTGAGATCCTTTTTTTCTGCGCGTAATCTGCTGC
TTGCAAACAAAAAAACCACCGCTACCAGCGGTGGTTTGTTTGCCGGATCAAGAGCTACCAACTCTTTTTC
CGAAGGTAACTGGCTTCAGCAGAGCGCAGATACCAAATACTGTTCTTCTAGTGTAGCCGTAGTTAGGCCA
CCACTTCAAGAACTCTGTAGCACCGCCTACATACCTCGCTCTGCTAATCCTGTTACCAGTGGCTGCTGCC
AGTGGCGATAAGTCGTGTCTTACCGGGTTGGACTCAAGACGATAGTTACCGGATAAGGCGCAGCGGTCGG
GCTGAACGGGGGGTTCGTGCACACAGCCCAGCTTGGAGCGAACGACCTACACCGAACTGAGATACCTACA
GCGTGAGCTATGAGAAAGCGCCACGCTTCCCGAAGGGAGAAAGGCGGACAGGTATCCGGTAAGCGGCAGG
GTCGGAACAGGAGAGCGCACGAGGGAGCTTCCAGGGGGAAACGCCTGGTATCTTTATAGTCCTGTCGGGT
TTCGCCACCTCTGACTTGAGCGTCGATTTTTGTGATGCTCGTCAGGGGGGCGGAGCCTATGGAAAAACGC
CAGCAACGCGGCCTTTTTACGGTTCCTGGCCTTTTGCTGGCCTTTTGCTCACATGTTCTTTCCTGCGTTA
TCCCCTGATTCTGTGGATAACCGTATTACCGCCATGCAT
